>Addgene plasmid #103973 | pEB1-mCerulean3 | addgene full sequence | sequence record 200306 | Addgene NGS Result
GTATCACGAGGCCCTTTCGTCTTCACCACAGCTAACACCACGTCGTCCCTATCTGCTGCCCTAGGTCTAT
GAGTGGTTGCTGGATAACTTTACGGGCATGCATAAGGCTCGTATGATATATTCAGGGAGACCACAACGGT
TTCCCTCTACAAATAATTTTGTTTAACTTTTCTAGATTTAAGAAGGAGATATACATATGAGTAAAGGAGA
AGAACTTTTCACTGGAGTTGTCCCAATTCTTGTTGAATTAGATGGTGATGTTAATGGGCACAAATTTTCT
GTCAGTGGAGAGGGTGAAGGTGATGCAACATACGGAAAACTTACCCTTAAATTTATTTGCACTACTGGAA
AACTACCTGTTCCATGGCCAACACTTGTCACTACTCTCAGCTGGGGTGTTCAATGCTTTGCAAGATACCC
AGATCATATGAAACAGCATGACTTTTTCAAGAGTGCCATGCCCGAAGGTTATGTACAGGAAAGAACTATA
TTTTTCAAAGATGACGGGAACTACAAGACACGTGCTGAAGTCAAGTTTGAAGGTGATACCCTTGTTAATA
GAATCGAGTTAAAAGGTATTGATTTTAAAGAAGATGGAAACATTCTTGGACACAAATTGGAATACAACGC
TATCCACGGCAATGTATACATCACGGCAGACAAACAAAAGAATGGAATCAAAGCTAACTTCGGCCTCAAC
TGCAACATTGAAGATGGAAGCGTTCAACTAGCAGACCATTATCAACAAAATACTCCAATTGGCGATGGCC
CTGTCCTTTTACCAGACAACCATTACCTGTCCACACAATCTAAGCTTTCGAAAGATCCCAACGAAAAGAG
AGACCACATGGTCCTTCTTGAGTTTGTAACAGCTGCTGGGATTACACATGGCATGGATGAACTATACAAA
TAAATGTCCAGACCTGCAGGCATGCAAGCTCTAGAGGCATCAAATAAAACGAAAGGCTCAGTCGAAAGAC
TGGGCCTTTCGTTTTATCTGTTGTTTGTCGGTGAACGCTCTCCTGAGTAGGACAAATCCGCCGCCCTAGA
CCTAGGGTACGGGTTTTGCTGCCCGCAAACGGGCTGTTCTGGTGTTGCTAGTTTGTTATCAGAATCGCAG
ATCCGGCTTCAGCCGGTTTGCCGGCTGAAAGCGCTATTTCTTCCAGAATTGCCATGATTTTTTCCCCACG
GGAGGCGTCACTGGCTCCCGTGTTGTCGGCAGCTTTGATTCGATAAGCAGCATCGCCTGTTTCAGGCTGT
CTATGTGTGACTGTTGAGCTGTAACAAGTTGTCTCAGGTGTTCAATTTCATGTTCTAGTTGCTTTGTTTT
ACTGGTTTCACCTGTTCTATTAGGTGTTACATGCTGTTCATCTGTTACATTGTCGATCTGTTCATGGTGA
ACAGCTTTGAATGCACCAAAAACTCGTAAAAGCTCTGATGTATCTATCTTTTTTACACCGTTTTCATCTG
TGCATATGGACAGTTTTCCCTTTGATATGTAACGGTGAACAGTTGTTCTACTTTTGTTTGTTAGTCTTGA
TGCTTCACTGATAGATACAAGAGCCATAAGAACCTCAGATCCTTCCGTATTTAGCCAGTATGTTCTCTAG
TGTGGTTCGTTGTTTTTGCGTGAGCCATGAGAACGAACCATTGAGATCATACTTACTTTGCATGTCACTC
AAAAATTTTGCCTCAAAACTGGTGAGCTGAATTTTTGCAGTTAAAGCATCGTGTAGTGTTTTTCTTAGTC
CGTTATGTAGGTAGGAATCTGATGTAATGGTTGTTGGTATTTTGTCACCATTCATTTTTATCTGGTTGTT
CTCAAGTTCGGTTACGAGATCCATTTGTCTATCTAGTTCAACTTGGAAAATCAACGTATCAGTCGGGCGG
CCTCGCTTATCAACCACCAATTTCATATTGCTGTAAGTGTTTAAATCTTTACTTATTGGTTTCAAAACCC
ATTGGTTAAGCCTTTTAAACTCATGGTAGTTATTTTCAAGCATTAACATGAACTTAAATTCATCAAGGCT
AATCTCTATATTTGCCTTGTGAGTTTTCTTTTGTGTTAGTTCTTTTAATAACCACTCATAAATCCTCATA
GAGTATTTGTTTTCAAAAGACTTAACATGTTCCAGATTATATTTTATGAATTTTTTTAACTGGAAAAGAT
AAGGCAATATCTCTTCACTAAAAACTAATTCTAATTTTTCGCTTGAGAACTTGGCATAGTTTGTCCACTG
GAAAATCTCAAAGCCTTTAACCAAAGGATTCCTGATTTCCACAGTTCTCGTCATCAGCTCTCTGGTTGCT
TTAGCTAATACACCATAAGCATTTTCCCTACTGATGTTCATCATCTGAGCGTATTGGTTATAAGTGAACG
ATACCGTCCGTTCTTTCCTTGTAGGGTTTTCAATCGTGGGGTTGAGTAGTGCCACACAGCATAAAATTAG
CTTGGTTTCATGCTCCGTTAAGTCATAGCGACTAATCGCTAGTTCATTTGCTTTGAAAACAACTAATTCA
GACATACATCTCAATTGGTCTAGGTGATTTTAATCACTATACCAATTGAGATGGGCTAGTCAATGATAAT
TACTAGTCCTTTTCCTTTGAGTTGTGGGTATCTGTAAATTCTGCTAGACCTTTGCTGGAAAACTTGTAAA
TTCTGCTAGACCCTCTGTAAATTCCGCTAGACCTTTGTGTGTTTTTTTTGTTTATATTCAAGTGGTTATA
ATTTATAGAATAAAGAAAGAATAAAAAAAGATAAAAAGAATAGATCCCAGCCCTGTGTATAACTCACTAC
TTTAGTCAGTTCCGCAGTATTACAAAAGGATGTCGCAAACGCTGTTTGCTCCTCTACAAAACAGACCTTA
AAACCCTAAAGGCTTAAGTAGCACCCTCGCAAGCTCGGGCAAATCGCTGAATATTCCTTTTGTCTCCGAC
CATCAGGCACCTGAGTCGCTGTCTTTTTCGTGACATTCAGTTCGCTGCGCTCACGGCTCTGGCAGTGAAT
GGGGGTAAATGGCACTACAGGCGCCTTTTATGGATTCATGCAAGGAAACTACCCATAATACAAGAAAAGC
CCGTCACGGGCTTCTCAGGGCGTTTTATGGCGGGTCTGCTATGTGGTGCTATCTGACTTTTTGCTGTTCA
GCAGTTCCTGCCCTCTGATTTTCCAGTCTGACCACTTCGGATTATCCCGTGACAGGTCATTCAGACTGGC
TAATGCACCCAGTAAGGCAGCGGTATCATCAACAGGCTTACCCGTCTTACTGTCCCTAGTGCTTGGATTC
TCACCAATAAAAAACGCCCGGCGGCAACCGAGCGTTCTGAACAAATCCAGATGGAGTTCTGAGGTCATTA
CTGGATCTATCAACAGGAGTCCAAGCGAGCTCTCGAACCCCAGAGTCCCGCTCAGAAGAACTCGTCAAGA
AGGCGATAGAAGGCGATGCGCTGCGAATCGGGAGCGGCGATACCGTAAAGCACGAGGAAGCGGTCAGCCC
ATTCGCCGCCAAGCTCTTCAGCAATATCACGGGTAGCCAACGCTATGTCCTGATAGCGGTCCGCCACACC
CAGCCGGCCACAGTCGATGAATCCAGAAAAGCGGCCATTTTCCACCATGATATTCGGCAAGCAGGCATCG
CCATGGGTCACGACGAGATCCTCGCCGTCGGGCATGCGCGCCTTGAGCCTGGCGAACAGTTCGGCTGGCG
CGAGCCCCTGATGCTCTTCGTCCAGATCATCCTGATCGACAAGACCGGCTTCCATCCGAGTACGTGCTCG
CTCGATGCGATGTTTCGCTTGGTGGTCGAATGGGCAGGTAGCCGGATCAAGCGTATGCAGCCGCCGCATT
GCATCAGCCATGATGGATACTTTCTCGGCAGGAGCAAGGTGAGATGACAGGAGATCCTGCCCCGGCACTT
CGCCCAATAGCAGCCAGTCCCTTCCCGCTTCAGTGACAACGTCGAGCACAGCTGCGCAAGGAACGCCCGT
CGTGGCCAGCCACGATAGCCGCGCTGCCTCGTCCTGCAGTTCATTCAGGGCACCGGACAGGTCGGTCTTG
ACAAAAAGAACCGGGCGCCCCTGCGCTGACAGCCGGAACACGGCGGCATCAGAGCAGCCGATTGTCTGTT
GTGCCCAGTCATAGCCGAATAGCCTCTCCACCCAAGCGGCCGGAGAACCTGCGTGCAATCCATCTTGTTC
AATCATGCGAAACGATCCTCATCCTGTCTCTTGATCAGATCTTGATCCCCTGCGCCATCAGATCCTTGGC
GGCAAGAAAGCCATCCAGTTTACTTTGCAGGGCTTCCCAACCTTACCAGAGGGCGCCCCAGCTGGCAATT
CCGACGTCTAAGAAACCATTATTATCATGACATTAACCTATAAAAATAGGC
Features (pLannotate 1.2.2; 8 found; start..end, strand, type, name):
    200..910     +  CDS            mCerulean3: mCerulean3 is a basic (constitutively fluorescent) cyan fluorescent protein published in 2011, derived from Aequorea victoria. It is reported to be a somewhat slowly-maturing monomer with very low acid sensitivity.
    921..940     +  misc_feature   MCS (fragment): pUC18/19 multiple cloning site
    951..1037    +  terminator     rrnB T1 terminator: Escherichia coli rrnB; transcription terminator T1 from the E. coli rrnB gene
   1575..2525    -  CDS            Rep101: RepA protein needed for replication with the pSC101 origin; rep101
   2573..2795    -  rep_origin     pSC101 ori: low-copy replication origin that requires the Rep101 protein
   3287..3381    -  terminator     lambda t0 terminator: transcription terminator from phage lambda
   3415..4206    -  CDS            neo: KKA2_KLEPN - Also known as kan, nptII. Experimental evidence at protein level: Swiss-Prot protein existence level 1. Resistance to kanamycin, neomycin, paromomycin, ribostamycin, butirosin and gentamicin B. From Klebsiella pneumoniae.
   4238..4357    -  CDS            tnpA (fragment): TN5P_ECOLX - Also known as tnp. Experimental evidence at protein level: Swiss-Prot protein existence level 1. Mediates transposition of transposon Tn5 by a 'cut and paste' mechanism. First, the monomeric transposase binds the 19 bp inverted DNA repeats flanking the transposon. Then, dimerization of the DNA- bound transposase creates a synaptic DNA complex. After nicking of the first DNA strand, excision of the transposon proceeds through a series of intermediates. The transposase then mediates the insertion of the transposon at a new site by strand transfer. The activity of the wild- type tran
