[The description below was written by a language model from this plasmid's Addgene catalogue record and pLannotate feature annotations shown in this document.]
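Description:
pEB1-mCerulean3 is a low-copy bacterial expression plasmid of 4,391 bp that produces the cyan fluorescent protein mCerulean3 constitutively in Escherichia coli. Its pEB1 backbone derives from pUA66, modified by insertion of the constitutive proC promoter and by replacing the original insert with the fluorescent protein of interest through Gibson assembly. Replication relies on the pSC101 origin together with the plasmid-encoded Rep101 (RepA) protein that this origin requires, which keeps copy number low. Selection is by kanamycin, conferred by the neo (nptII) aminoglycoside phosphotransferase gene. This gene is followed by the phage lambda t0 terminator and flanked by a short Tn5 transposase fragment that is probably a nonfunctional remnant of the marker's transposon origin. The plasmid is maintained in the MG1655 strain.

The payload is a 717 bp synthetic mCerulean3 coding sequence. According to the record it is driven by proC, although the automated feature table does not annotate the promoter, which presumably lies in the region upstream of the coding sequence. A pUC-type multiple cloning site fragment and the rrnB T1 terminator lie downstream and end the transcript. The protein carries a defined set of substitutions relative to wild-type Aequorea victoria GFP, including Y66W in the chromophore and the monomerising A206K change. The depositor notes that the original wild-type GFP nucleotide sequence is kept except at the mutated codons, so members of the plasmid collection differ as little as possible at the DNA level. The construct belongs to a series built for systematic comparison of fluorescent protein maturation times in living cells, and it serves as a stable, constitutive cyan reporter.
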