Addgene plasmid #103973: pEB1-mCerulean3
Purpose: Plasmid encoding mCerulean3
Depositing lab: Philippe Cluzel. Depositing organization: Harvard University. Publication: Systematic characterization of maturation time of fluorescent proteins in living cells. Balleza E, Kim JM, Cluzel P. Nat Methods. 2018 Jan;15(1):47-51. doi: 10.1038/nmeth.4509. Epub 2017 Nov 20. PubMed 29320486.
Backbone
  Vector backbone: pEB1
  Backbone size w/o insert (bp): 3674
  Total vector size (bp): 4391
  Modifications to backbone: Derived from pUA66. Inserted constitutive promoter proC. Replaced original insert with FP of interest.
  Vector type: Bacterial Expression ; Low copy
Growth in bacteria
  Bacterial resistance: Kanamycin, 50 μg/mL
  Growth temperature: 37°C
  Growth strain: MG1655
  Copy number: Low Copy
Gene/Insert
  Gene/Insert name: mCerulean3
  Species: Synthetic
  Insert size (bp): 717
  Mutation: Mutations relative to wild-type GFP (F64L, Y66W, S72A, Y145A, N146I, S147H, H148G, M153T, V163A, K166G, I167L, R168N, H169C, A206K)
  Promoter: proC
  Cloning method: Gibson Cloning
  Sequencing primers: 5′ GCGTATCACGAGGCCCTTTC; 3′ AAAGGGAAAACTGTCCATATGCAC
Terms and licenses: Academic/Nonprofit Terms; Industry Terms: Not Available to Industry
Depositor comments: This FP derives from wtGFP. In this plasmid, the FP is coded with the original wtGFP nucleotide coding sequence except where mutations specific to the FP occur (see map). Please see "Notes On Plasmids In This Collection" document for further details and references.
How to cite: pEB1-mCerulean3 was a gift from Philippe Cluzel (Addgene plasmid # 103973 ; http://n2t.net/addgene:103973 ; RRID:Addgene_103973)
